>Addgene plasmid #49361 | pRF-HlyIIR | depositor full sequence | sequence record 73314 | Full Sequence
TAAGCTTGGCTGTTTTGGCGGATGAGAGAAGATTTTCAGCCTGATACAGATTAAATCAGAACGCAGAAGC
GGTCTGATAAAACAGAATTTGCCTGGCGGCAGTAGCGCGGTGGTCCCACCTGACCCCATGCCGAACTCAG
AAGTGAAACGCCGTAGCGCCGATGGTAGTGTGGGGTCTCCCCATGCGAGAGTAGGGAACTGCCAGGCATC
AAATAAAACGAAAGGCTCAGTCGAAAGACTGGGCCTTTCGTTTTATCTGTTGTTTGTCGGTGAACGCTCT
CCTGAGTAGGACAAATCCGCCGGGAGCGGATTTGAACGTTGCGAAGCAACGGCCCGGAGGGTGGCGGGCA
GGACGCCCGCCATAAACTGCCAGGCATCAAATTAAGCAGAAGGCCATCCTGACGGATGGCCTTTTTGCGT
TTCTACAAACTCTTTTGTTTATTTTTCTAAATACATTCAAATATGTATCCGCTCATGAGACAATAACCCT
GATAAATGCTTCAATAATATTGAAAAAGGAAGACTATGAGTATTCAACATTTCCGTGTCGCCCTTATTCC
CTTTTTTGCGGCATTTTGCCTTCCTGTTTTTGCTCACCCAGAAACGCTGGTGAAAGTAAAAGATGCTGAA
GATCAGTTGGGTGCACGAGTGGGTTACATCGAACTGGATCTCAACAGCGGTAAGATCCTTGAGAGTTTTC
GCCCCGAAGAACGTTTTCCAATGATGAGCACTTTTAAAGTTCTGCTATGTGGCGCGGTATTATCCCGTGT
TGACGCCGGGCAAGAGCAACTCGGTCGCCGCATACACTATTCTCAGAATGACTTGGTTGAGTACTCACCA
GTCACAGAAAAGCATCTTACGGATGGCATGACAGTAAGAGAATTATGCAGTGCTGCCATAACCATGAGTG
ATAACACTGCGGCCAACTTACTTCTGACAACGATCGGAGGACCGAAGGAGCTAACCGCTTTTTTGCACAA
CATGGGGGATCATGTAACTCGCCTTGATCGTTGGGAACCGGAGCTGAATGAAGCCATACCAAACGACGAG
CGTGACACCACGATGCCTGCAGCAATGGCAACAACGTTGCGCAAACTATTAACTGGCGAACTACTTACTC
TAGCTTCCCGGCAACAATTAATAGACTGGATGGAGGCGGATAAAGTTGCAGGACCACTTCTGCGCTCGGC
CCTTCCGGCTGGCTGGTTTATTGCTGATAAATCTGGAGCCGGTGAGCGTGGGTCTCGCGGTATCATTGCA
GCACTGGGGCCAGATGGTAAGCCCTCCCGTATCGTAGTTATCTACACGACGGGGAGTCAGGCAACTATGG
ATGAACGAAATAGACAGATCGCTGAGATAGGTGCCTCACTGATTAAGCATTGGTAACTGTCAGACCAAGT
TTACTCATATATACTTTAGATTGATT
[125 nt withheld, positions 1427-1551]
C
[141 nt withheld, positions 1553-1693]
CCTTTGACGTTGGAGTCCACGTTCTTTAATAGTGGACTCTTGTTCCAAACTTGAACAACACTCAACCCTA
TCTCGGGCTATTCTTTTGATTTATAAGGGATTTTGCCGATTTCGGCCTATTGGTTAAAAAATGAGCTGAT
TTAACAAAAATTTAACGCGAATTTTAACAAAATATTAACGTTTACAATTTAAAAGGATCTAGGTGAAGAT
CCTTTTTGATAATCTCATGACCAAAATCCCTTAACGTGAGTTTTCGTTCCACTGAGCGTCAGACCCCGTA
GAAAAGATCAAAGGATCTTCTTGAGATCCTTTTTTTCTGCGCGTAATCTGCTGCTTGCAAACAAAAAAAC
CACCGCTACCAGCGGTGGTTTGTTTGCCGGATCAAGAGCTACCAACTCTTTTTCCGAAGGTAACTGGCTT
CAGCAGAGCGCAGATACCAAATACTGTCCTTCTAGTGTAGCCGTAGTTAGGCCACCACTTCAAGAACTCT
GTAGCACCGCCTACATACCTCGCTCTGCTAATCCTGTTACCAGTCAGGCATTTGAGAAGCACACGGTCAC
ACTGCTTCCGGTAGTCAATAAACCGGTAAACCAGCAATAGACATAAGCGGCTATTTAACGACCCTGCCCT
GAACCGACGACCGGGTCGAATTTGCTTTCGAATTTCTGCCATTCATCCGCTTATTATCACTTATTCAGGC
GTAGCACCAGGCGTTTAAGGGCACCAATAACTGCCTTAAAAAAATTACGCCCCGCCCTGCCACTCATCGC
AGTACTGTTGTAATTCATTAAGCATTCTGCCGACATGGAAGCCATCACAGACGGCATGATGAACCTGAAT
CGCCAGCGGCATCAGCACCTTGTCGCCTTGCGTATAATATTTGCCCATGGCTAGCGGAGTGTATACTGGC
TTACTATGTTGGCACTGATGAGGGTGTCAGTGAAGTGCTTCATGTGGCAGGAGAAAAAAGGCTGCACCGG
TGCGTCAGCAGAATATGTGATACAGGATATATTCCGCTTCCTCGCTCACTGACTCGCTACGCTCGGTCGT
TCGACTGCGGCGAGCGGAAATGGCTTACGAACGGGGCGGAGATTTCCTGGAAGATGCCAGGAAGATACTT
AACAGGGAAGTGAGAGGGCCGCGGCAAAGCCGTTTTTCCATAGGCTCCGCCCCCCTGACAAGCATCACGA
AATCTGACGCTCAAATCAGTGGTGGCGAAACCCGACAGGACTATAAAGATACCAGGCGTTTCCCCCTGGC
GGCTCCCTCGTGCGCTCTCCTGTTCCTGCCTTTCGGTTTACCGGTGTCATTCCGCTGTTATGGCCGCGTT
TGTCTCATTCCACGCCTGACACTCAGTTCCGGGTAGGCAGTTCGCTCCAAGCTGGACTGTATGCACGAAC
CCCCCGTTCAGTCCGACCGCTGCGCCTTATCCGGTAACTATCGTCTTGAGTCCAACCCGGAAAGACATGC
AAAAGCACCACTGGCAGCAGCCACTGGTAATTGATTTAGAGGAGTTAGTCTTGAAGTCATGCGCCGGTTA
AGGCTAAACTGAAAGGACAAGTTTTGGTGACTGCGCTCCTCCAAGCCAGTTACCTCGGTTCAAAGAGTTG
GTAGCTCAGAGAACCTTCGAAAAACCGCCCTGCAAGGCGGTTTTTTCGTTTTCAGAGCAAGAGATTACGC
GCAGACCAAAACGATCTCAAGAAGATCATCTTATTAATCAGATAAAATATTTGCTCATGAGCCCGAAGTG
GCGAGCCCGATCTTCCCCATCGGTGATGTCGGCGATATAGGCGCCAGCAACCGCACCTGTGGCGCCGGTG
ATGCCGGCCACGATGCGTCCGGCGTAGAGGATCTGCTCATGTTTGACAGCTTATCATCGATGCATAATGT
GCCTGTCAAATGGACGAAGCAGGGATTCTGCAAACCCTATGCTACTCCCTCGAGCCGTCAATTGTCTGAT
TCGTTACCAATTATTAATTTTTAAAGTATGGGCAATCAATTGCTCCTGTTAAAATTGCTTTAGAAATACT
TTGGCAGCGGTTTGTTGTATTGAGTTTCATTTGCGCATTGGTTAAATGGAAAGTGACAGTACGCTCACTG
CAACCTAATATTTTTGAAATATCCCAAGAGCTTTTTCCTTCGCATGCCCACGCTAAACATTCTTTTTCTC
TTTTGGTTAAATCGTTGTTTGATTTATTATTTGCTATATTTATTTTTCGATAATTATCAACTAGAGAAGG
AACAATTAATGGTATGTTCATACACGCATGTAAAAATAAACTATCTATATAGTTGTCTTTTTCTGAATGT
GCAAAACTAAGCATTCCGAAGCCATTGTTAGCCGTATGAATAGGGAAACTAAACCCAGTGATAAGACCTG
ATGTTTTCGCTTCTTTAATTACATTTGGAGATTTTTTATTTACAGCATTGTTTTCAAATATATTCCAATT
AATTGGTGAATGATTGGAGTTAGAATAATCTACTATAGGATCATATTTTATTAAATTAGCGTCATCATAA
TATTGCCTCCATTTTTTAGGGTAATTATCTAGGATTGAAATATCAGATTTAACCATAGAATGAGGATAAA
TGATCGCGAGTAAATAATATTCACAATGTACCATTTTAGTCATATCAGATAAGCATTGATTAATATCATT
ATTGCTTCTACAAGCTTTAATTTTATTAATTATTCTGTATGTGTCGTCGGCATTTATGTTTTTCATCGAG
GCCTTTCCTGTGTGACCCGCTGGAATAGGATCTTATCACTGCCCGCTTTCCAGTCGGGAAACCTGTCGTG
CCAGCTGCATTAATGAATCGGCCAACGCGCGGGGAGAGGCGGTTTGCGTATTGGGCGCCAGGGTGGTTTT
TCTTTTCACCAGTGAGACTGGCAACAGCTGATTGCCCTTCACCGCCTGGCCCTGAGAGAGTTGCAGCAAG
CGGTCCACGCTGGTTTGCCCCAGCAGGCGAAAATCCTGTTTGATGGTGGTTAACGGCGGGATATAACATG
AGCTATCTTCGGTATCGTCGTATCCCACTACCGAGATATCCGCACCAACGCGCAGCCCGGACTCGGTAAT
GGCGCGCATTGCGCCCAGCGCCATCTGATCGTTGGCAACCAGCATCGCAGTGGGAACGATGCCCTCATTC
AGCATTTGCATGGTTTGTTGAAAACCGGACATGGCACTCCAGTCGCCTTCCCGTTCCGCTATCGGCTGAA
TTTGATTGCGAGTGAGATATTTATGCCAGCCAGCCAGACGCAGACGCGCCGAGACAGAACTTAATGGGCC
CGCTAACAGCGCGATTTGCTGGTGACCCAATGCGACCAGATGCTCCACGCCCAGTCGCGTACCGTCCTCA
TGGGAGAAAATAATACTGTTGATGGGTGTCTGGTCAGAGACATCAAGAAATAACGCCGGAACATTAGTGC
AGGCAGCTTCCACAGCAATGGCATCCTGGTCATCCAGCGGATAGTTAATGATCAGCCCACTGACGCGTTG
CGCGAGAAGATTGTGCACCGCCGCTTTACAGGCTTCGACGCCGCTTCGTTCTACCATCGACACCACCACG
CTGGCACCCAGTTGATCGGCGCGAGATTTAATCGCCGCGACAATTTGCGACGGCGCGTGCAGGGCCAGAC
TGGAGGTGGCAACGCCAATCAGCAACGACTGTTTGCCCGCCAGTTGTTGTGCCACGCGGTTGGGAATGTA
ATTCAGCTCCGCCATCGCCGCTTCCACTTTTTCCCGCGTTTTCGCAGAAACGTGGCTGGCCTGGTTCACC
ACGCGGGAAACGGTCTGATAAGAGACACCGGCATACTCTGCGACATCGTATAACGTTACTGGTTTCATAT
TCACCACCCTGAATTGACTCTCTTCCGGGCGCTATCATGCCATACCGCGAAAGGTTTTGCGCCATTCGAT
GGCGCGCCGCTTCGTCAGGCCACATAGCTTTCTTGTTCTGATCGGAACGATCGTTGGCTGTGTTGACAAT
TAATCATCGGCTCGTATAATGTGTGGAATTGTGAGCGCTCACAATTCTATGGACTATGTTTGAAAGAGGG
ACAAACACTAAATGAAATACATCCTGTTTGAGGTGTGCGAAATGGGTAAAAGCCGTGAACAGACCATGGA
AAATATTCTGAAAGCAGCCAAAAAGAAATTCGGCGAACGTGGTTATGAAGGCACCAGCATTCAAGAAATT
GCCAAAGAAGCCAAAGTTAACGTTGCAATGGCCAGCTATTACTTTAATGGCAAAGAGAACCTGTACTACG
AGGTGTTCAAAAAATACGGTCTGGCAAATGAACTGCCGAACTTTCTGGAAAAAAACCAGTTTAATCCGAT
TAATGCCCTGCGTGAATATCTGACCGTTTTTACCACCCACATTAAAGAAAATCCGGAAATTGGCACCCTG
GCCTATGAAGAAATTATCAAAGAAAGCGCACGCCTGGAAAAAATCAAACCGTATTTTATCGGCAGCTTCG
AACAGCTGAAAGAAATTCTGCAAGAGGGTGAAAAACAGGGTGTGTTTCACTTTTTTAGCATCAACCATAC
CATCCATTGGATTACCAGCATTGTTCTGTTTCCGAAATTCAAAAAATTCATCGATAGCCTGGGTCCGAAT
GAAACCAATGATACCAATCATGAATGGATGCCGGAAGATCTGGTTAGCCGTATTATTAGCGCACTGACCG
ATAAACCGAACATTTAACTAGGGCCCATACCCCCAGGCATCAAATAAAACGAAAGGCTCAGTCGAAAGAC
TGGGCCTTTCGTTTTATCTGTTGTTTGTCGGTGAACGCTCTCTACTAGAGTCACACTGGCTCACCTTCGG
GTGGGCCTTTCTGCGTTTATACGACGTACGGTGGAAGATTCGTTACCAATTGACATATTTAAAATTCTTG
TTTAAAATGCTAGCTACTAGAGAAAGAGGAGAAATACTAGATGGTGAGCAAGGGCGAGGAGCTGTTCACC
GGGGTGGTGCCCATCCTGGTCGAGCTGGACGGCGACGTAAACGGCCACAAGTTCAGCGTGTCCGGCGAGG
GCGAGGGCGATGCCACCTACGGCAAGCTGACCCTGAAGTTCATCTGCACCACCGGCAAGCTGCCCGTGCC
CTGGCCCACCCTCGTGACCACCTTCGGCTACGGCCTGCAATGCTTCGCCCGCTACCCCGACCACATGAAG
CTGCACGACTTCTTCAAGTCCGCCATGCCCGAAGGCTACGTCCAGGAGCGCACCATCTTCTTCAAGGACG
ACGGCAACTACAAGACCCGCGCCGAGGTGAAGTTCGAGGGCGACACCCTGGTGAACCGCATCGAGCTGAA
GGGCATCGACTTCAAGGAGGACGGCAACATCCTGGGGCACAAGCTGGAGTACAACTACAACAGCCACAAC
GTCTATATCATGGCCGACAAGCAGAAGAACGGCATCAAGGTGAACTTCAAGATCCGCCACAACATCGAGG
ACGGCAGCGTGCAGCTCGCCGACCACTACCAGCAGAACACCCCCATCGGCGACGGCCCCGTGCTGCTGCC
CGACAACCACTACCTGAGCTACCAGTCCGCCCTGAGCAAAGACCCCAACGAGAAGCGCGATCACATGGTC
CTGCTGGAGTTCGTGACCGCCGCCGGGATCACTCTCGGCATGGACGAGCTGTACAAGTAA
Features (pLannotate 1.2.2; 21 found; start..end, strand, type, name):
     91..206     +  ncRNA          5S rRNA: Accession: RF00001 - 5S ribosomal RNA
    210..296     +  terminator     rrnB T1 terminator: Escherichia coli rrnB; transcription terminator T1 from the E. coli rrnB gene
    388..415     +  terminator     rrnB T2 terminator: transcription terminator T2 from the E. coli rrnB gene
    434..523     +  promoter       AmpR promoter: bla
    526..1386    +  CDS            AmpR: β-lactamase; bla; confers resistance to ampicillin, carbenicillin, and related antibiotics
   1428..1883    +  rep_origin     f1 ori (sequence partly withheld): f1 bacteriophage origin of replication; arrow indicates direction of (+) strand synthesis
   1994..2227    +  rep_origin     ori (fragment): high-copy-number ColE1/pMB1/pBR322/pUC origin of replication
   2438..2583    -  CDS            CmR (fragment): chloramphenicol acetyltransferase; cat; confers resistance to chloramphenicol
   2585..2606    +  misc_feature   bom (fragment): basis of mobility region from pBR322
   2705..2760    -  rep_origin     RSF ori (fragment): Plasmids containing the RSF 1030 origin of replication can be propagated in E. coli cells that contain additional plasmids with compatible origins.
   2848..3393    -  rep_origin     p15A ori: Plasmids containing the medium-copy-number p15A origin of replication can be propagated in E. coli cells that contain a second plasmid with the ColE1 origin.
   3426..3546    -  CDS            TcR (fragment): tetracycline efflux protein; tet; confers resistance to tetracycline
   3556..3574    +  promoter       tet promoter (fragment): E. coli promoter for tetracycline efflux protein gene
   3670..4419    -  CDS            luxR: LUXR_ALIFS - Experimental evidence at protein level: Swiss-Prot protein existence level 1. Transcriptional activator of the bioluminescence operon. Binds to the OHHL autoinducer. From Aliivibrio fischeri (Vibrio fischeri).
   4462..5541    -  CDS            lacI: LACI_ECOLI - Experimental evidence at protein level: Swiss-Prot protein existence level 1. Repressor of the lactose operon. Binds allolactose as an inducer. From Escherichia coli (strain K12).
   5542..5615    -  promoter       lacI promoter (fragment): lacI
   5676..5704    +  promoter       tac promoter: strong E. coli promoter; hybrid between the trp and lac UV5 promoters
   5710..5729    -  protein_bind   lac operator (symmetric): The lac repressor binds to the lac operator to inhibit transcription in E. coli. This inhibition can be relieved by adding lactose or isopropyl-β-D-thiogalactopyranoside (IPTG). The symmetric lac operator was optimized for tight binding of lac repressor. lac repressor encoded by lacI
   6424..6495    +  terminator     rrnB T1 terminator: transcription terminator T1 from the E. coli rrnB gene
   6511..6538    +  terminator     T7Te terminator: phage T7 early transcription terminator
   6634..7353    +  CDS            EYFP: enhanced YFP mammalian codon-optimized
