[The description below was written by a language model from this plasmid's Addgene catalogue record and pLannotate feature annotations shown in this document.]
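Description:
pRF-HlyIIR is a bacterial expression and synthetic-biology plasmid built on the pEXT20 backbone, carrying the HlyIIR repressor from Bacillus cereus together with a fluorescent reporter for its activity. It is propagated in E. coli under ampicillin selection (AmpR, β-lactamase with its own promoter) and is recorded as low copy. The annotated feature table shows a complete p15A origin as the only intact plasmid replication origin, alongside an f1 phage origin. Short fragments of a ColE1-type ori, RSF ori, bom, CmR, TcR and the tet promoter appear to be leftovers of earlier cloning steps rather than functional parts.

The regulatory layout combines an inducible repressor cassette and a repressible reporter on one plasmid. A tac promoter followed by a symmetric lac operator, controlled by a plasmid-encoded lacI under its own promoter, lies upstream of an unannotated stretch that ends at rrnB T1 and T7Te terminators. This gap is the likely position of the HlyIIR coding sequence, which the annotation tool did not detect, so the gene's placement and IPTG-inducible control are inferred rather than stated. Downstream, an EYFP coding sequence serves as the readout. According to the depositor, it is driven by a constitutive promoter containing an operator site for HlyIIR, so repressor expression lowers fluorescence. Further rrnB T1/T2 terminators follow the reporter across the plasmid junction. A luxR gene, encoding the Aliivibrio fischeri autoinducer-responsive activator, is also present, but the record does not state its role here. The plasmid comes from a study that mined prokaryotic repressors to build orthogonal logic gates, and its design suits measuring repressor response and operator specificity.
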