Addgene plasmid #49361: pRF-HlyIIR
Depositing lab: Christopher Voigt. Depositing organization: Massachusetts Institute of Technology. Publication: Genomic mining of prokaryotic repressors for orthogonal logic gates. Stanton BC, Nielsen AA, Tamsir A, Clancy K, Peterson T, Voigt CA. Nat Chem Biol. 2013 Dec 8. doi: 10.1038/nchembio.1411. PubMed 24316737.
Backbone
  Vector backbone: pEXT20
  Vector type: Bacterial Expression, Synthetic Biology
Growth in bacteria
  Bacterial resistance: Ampicillin, 100 μg/mL
  Growth temperature: 37°C
  Growth strain: DH10B
  Copy number: Low Copy
Gene/Insert
  Gene/Insert name: HlyIIR repressor
  Species: Bacillus cereus
  Cloning method: Ligation Independent Cloning
  Sequencing primers: 5′ NA; 3′ EGFP-N
Terms and licenses: Academic/Nonprofit Terms; Industry Terms: Not Available to Industry
Depositor comments: Plasmid also contains YFP reporter (whose expression is controlled by a constitutive promoter containing an operator site for the indicated repressor).
How to cite: pRF-HlyIIR was a gift from Christopher Voigt (Addgene plasmid # 49361 ; http://n2t.net/addgene:49361 ; RRID:Addgene_49361)
