>Addgene plasmid #49361 | pRF-HlyIIR | depositor partial sequence | sequence record 73315 | HlyIIR coding sequence
ATGAAATACATCCTGTTTGAGGTGTGCGAAATGGGTAAAAGCCGTGAACAGACCATGGAAAATATTCTGA
AAGCAGCCAAAAAGAAATTCGGCGAACGTGGTTATGAAGGCACCAGCATTCAAGAAATTGCCAAAGAAGC
CAAAGTTAACGTTGCAATGGCCAGCTATTACTTTAATGGCAAAGAGAACCTGTACTACGAGGTGTTCAAA
AAATACGGTCTGGCAAATGAACTGCCGAACTTTCTGGAAAAAAACCAGTTTAATCCGATTAATGCCCTGC
GTGAATATCTGACCGTTTTTACCACCCACATTAAAGAAAATCCGGAAATTGGCACCCTGGCCTATGAAGA
AATTATCAAAGAAAGCGCACGCCTGGAAAAAATCAAACCGTATTTTATCGGCAGCTTCGAACAGCTGAAA
GAAATTCTGCAAGAGGGTGAAAAACAGGGTGTGTTTCACTTTTTTAGCATCAACCATACCATCCATTGGA
TTACCAGCATTGTTCTGTTTCCGAAATTCAAAAAATTCATCGATAGCCTGGGTCCGAATGAAACCAATGA
TACCAATCATGAATGGATGCCGGAAGATCTGGTTAGCCGTATTATTAGCGCACTGACCGATAAACCGAAC
ATTTAA
