>Addgene plasmid #49361 | pRF-HlyIIR | depositor partial sequence | sequence record 73316 | YFP promoter (HlyR operator sequence listed in capital letters)
TTCGTTACCAATTGACATATTTAAAATTCTTGTTTAAAATGCTAGC
