>Addgene plasmid #49361 | pRF-HlyIIR | addgene partial sequence | sequence record 74793 | pTrcHis_rev
AATCTTCTCTCATCCGCCAAAACAGCCAAGCTTATTACTTGTACAGCTCGTCCATGCCGAGAGTGATCCC
GGCGGCGGTCACGAACTCCAGCAGGACCATGTGATCGCGCTTCTCGTTGGGGTCTTTGCTCAGGGCGGAC
TGGTAGCTCAGGTAGTGGTTGTCGGGCAGCAGCACGGGGCCGTCGCCGATGGGGGTGTTCTGCTGGTAGT
GGTCGGCGAGCTGCACGCTGCCGTCCTCGATGTTGTGGCGGATCTTGAAGTTCACCTTGATGCCGTTCTT
CTGCTTGTCGGCCATGATATAGACGTTGTGGCTGTTGTAGTTGTACTCCAGCTTGTGCCCCAGGATGTTG
CCGTCCTCCTTGAAGTCGATGCCCTTCAGCTCGATGCGGTTCACCAGGGTGTCGCCCTCGAACTTCACCT
CGGCGCGGGTCTTGTAGTTGCCGTCGTCCTTGAAGAAGATGGTGCGCTCCTGGACGTAGCCTTCGGGCAT
GGCGGACTTGAAGAAGTCGTGCAGCTTCATGTGGTCGGGGTAGCGGGCGAAGCATTGCAGGCCGTAGCCG
AAGGTGGTCACGAGGGTGGGCCAGGGCACGGGCAGCTTGCCGGTGGTGCAGATGAACTTCAGGGTCAGCT
TGCCGTAGGTGGCATCGCCCTCGCCCTCGCCGGACACGCTGAACTTGTGGCCGTTTACGTCGCCGTCCAG
CTCGACCAGGATGGGCACCACCCCGGTGAACAGCTCCTCGCCCTTGCTCACCATCTAGTATTTCTCCTCT
TTCTCTAGTAGCTAGCATTTTAAACAAGAATTTTAAATATGTCAATTGGTAACGAATCTTCCACCGTACG
TCGTATAAACGCAGAAAGGCCCACCCGAAGGTGAGCCAGTGTGACTCTAGTAGAGAGCGTTCACCGACAA
ACAACAGATAAAACGAAAGGCCCAGTCTTTCGACTGAGCCTTTCGTTTTATTTGATGCCTGGGGGTATGG
GCCCTAGTTAAATG
