>Addgene plasmid #49361 | pRF-HlyIIR | addgene partial sequence | sequence record 75531 | EGFP_N
GGTGAACAGCTCCTCGCCCTTGCTCACCATCTAGTATTTCTCCTCTTTCTCTAGTAGCTAGCATTTTAAA
CAAGAATTTTAAATATGTCAATTGGTAACGAATCTTCCACCGTACGTCGTATAAACGCAGAAAGGCCCAC
CCGAAGGTGAGCCAGTGTGACTCTAGTAGAGAGCGTTCACCGACAAACAACAGATAAAACGAAAGGCCCA
GTCTTTCGACTGAGCCTTTCGTTTTATTTGATGCCTGGGGGTATGGGCCCTAGTTAAATGTTCGGTTTAT
CGGTCAGTGCGCTAATAATACGGCTAACCAGATCTTCCGGCATCCATTCATGATTGGTATCATTGGTTTC
ATTCGGACCCAGGCTATCGATGAATTTTTTGAATTTCGGAAACAGAACAATGCTGGTAATCCAATGGATG
GTATGGTTGATGCTAAAAAAGTGAAACACACCCTGTTTTTCACCCTCTTGCAGAATTTCTTTCAGCTGTT
CGAAGCTGCCGATAAAATACGGTTTGATTTTTTCCAGGCGTGCGCTTTCTTTGATAATTTCTTCATAGGC
CAGGGTGCCAATTTCCGGATTTTCTTTAATGTGGGTGGTAAAAACGGTCAGATATTCACGCAGGGCATTA
ATCGGATTAAACTGGTTTTTTTCCAGAAAGTTCGGCAGTTCATTTGCCAGACCGTATTTTTTGAACACCT
CGTAGTACAGGTTCTCTTTGCCATTAAAGTAATAGCTGGCCATTGCAACGTTAACTTTGGCTTCTTTGGC
AATTTCTTGAATGCTGGTGCCTTCATAACCACGTTCGCCGAATTTCTTTTTGGCTGCTTTCAGAATATTT
TCCATGGTCTGTTCACGGCTTTTACCCATTTCGCACACCTCAAACAGGATGTATTTCATTTAGTGTTTGT
CCCTCTTTCAAACATAGTCCATAGAATTGTGAGCGCTCACAATTCCACACATTATACGAGCCGATGATTA
ATTGTCAACACAGCCAACGATC
