>Addgene plasmid #49361 | pRF-HlyIIR | addgene partial sequence | sequence record 75532 | lacI-F
AGGGCAATCAGCTGTTGCCAGTCTCACTGGTGAAAAGAAAAACCACCCTGGCGCCCAATACGCAAACCGC
CTCTCCCCGCGCGTTGGCCGATTCATTAATGCAGCTGGCACGACAGGTTTCCCGACTGGAAAGCGGGCAG
TGATAAGATCCTATTCCAGCGGGTCACACAGGAAAGGCCTCGATGAAAAACATAAATGCCGACGACACAT
ACAGAATAATTAATAAAATTAAAGCTTGTAGAAGCAATAATGATATTAATCAATGCTTATCTGATATGAC
TAAAATGGTACATTGTGAATATTATTTACTCGCGATCATTTATCCTCATTCTATGGTTAAATCTGATATT
TCAATCCTAGATAATTACCCTAAAAAATGGAGGCAATATTATGATGACGCTAATTTAATAAAATATGATC
CTATAGTAGATTATTCTAACTCCAATCATTCACCAATTAATTGGAATATATTTGAAAACAATGCTGTAAA
TAAAAAATCTCCAAATGTAATTAAAGAAGCGAAAACATCAGGTCTTATCACTGGGTTTAGTTTCCCTATT
CATACGGCTAACAATGGCTTCGGAATGCTTAGTTTTGCACATTCAGAAAAAGACAACTATATAGATAGTT
TATTTTTACATGCGTGTATGAACATACCATTAATTGTTCCTTCTCTAGTTGATAATTATCGAAAAATAAA
TATAGCAAATAATAAATCAAACAACGATTTAACCAAAAGAGAAAAAGAATGTTTAGCGTGGGCATGCGAA
GGAAAAAGCTCTTGGGATATTTCAAAAATATTAGGTTGCAGTGAGCGTACTGTCACTTTCCATTTAACCA
ATGCGCAAATGAAACTCAATACAACAAACCGCTGCCAAAGTATTTCTAAAGCAATTTTAACAGGAGCAAT
TGATTGCCCATACTTTAAAAATTAATAATTGGTAACGAATCAGACAATTGACGGCTCGAGGGAGTAGCAT
AGGGTTTGCAGAATCCCTG
